Addgene plasmid #231319: pNDGG050
Purpose: (Empty Backbone) BEVA Golden Gate cloning vector; BEVA2.0 Broad host range plasmid with stability. L1-RK2-Gm-par-ELT4; GG assembly from pOGG004, pOGG009, pOGG010, pOGG012, and pOGG014, GmR
Depositing lab: Barney Geddes. Depositing organization: North Dakota State University. Publication: BEVA2.0: modular assembly of golden gate-compatible vectors with expanded utility for genetic engineering. Geddes BA, Williamson R, Schumacher J, Ardi A, Levin G, Cervenka E, Huang R, diCenzo G. Can J Microbiol. 2025 Jan 1;71:1-13. doi: 10.1139/cjm-2024-0246. PubMed 39919271.
Backbone
  Vector backbone: NA
  Vector type: Bacterial Expression
Growth in bacteria
  Bacterial resistance: Gentamicin, 10 μg/mL
  Growth temperature: 37°C
  Growth strain: DH5alpha
  Copy number: High Copy
Gene/Insert
  Gene/Insert name: None
Terms and licenses: Academic/Nonprofit Terms; Industry Terms: Not Available to Industry
How to cite: pNDGG050 was a gift from Barney Geddes (Addgene plasmid # 231319 ; http://n2t.net/addgene:231319 ; RRID:Addgene_231319)
