[The description below was written by a language model from this plasmid's Addgene catalogue record and pLannotate feature annotations shown in this document.]
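Description:
pNDGG050 is an empty, level 1 Golden Gate cloning vector from the BEVA2.0 (Bacterial Expression Vector Archive) modular system, itself built by Golden Gate assembly of five module plasmids (pOGG004, pOGG009, pOGG010, pOGG012 and pOGG014). It is a 6.5 kb broad-host-range bacterial plasmid based on the RK2 (IncP) replicon. The feature table shows oriV together with trfA, whose product binds and activates oriV, so replication does not depend on host-specific factors and the plasmid can be maintained in a wide range of Gram-negative bacteria. An IncP oriT allows conjugative transfer from a donor that supplies the transfer functions in trans. Selection is by gentamicin resistance (aacC1 acetyltransferase), apparently driven by the class 1 integron Pc promoter that lies upstream. The repository lists it as high copy and propagated in DH5alpha.

The "par" stability module is the RK2 partitioning region. It carries parA and parB on one strand and, on the other, the parDE type II toxin-antitoxin pair, which kills cells that lose the plasmid. This supports retention of the plasmid without antibiotic selection, for example in environmental or host-associated settings.

The cloning site is a lacZα cassette with the CAP binding site, lac promoter and operator, and a pUC-type multiple cloning site. It is insulated by the rrnB T1 and lambda t0 terminators. In this type of vector, an incoming assembly replaces the cassette, which permits blue/white screening. The record does not state the type IIS enzyme or the overhangs implied by the "ELT4" designation. Short annotated fragments of lacI, bom, Tn5 tnpA and the CloDF13 ori are probably remnants of the source modules rather than functional parts. No insert is present.
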