Features (pLannotate 1.2.2; 20 found; start..end, strand, type, name):
    115..423     -  CDS            parE: PARE_ECOLX - Experimental evidence at protein level: Swiss-Prot protein existence level 1. Toxin component of a type II toxin-antitoxin (TA) system involved in plasmid partition. Acts by inhibiting DNA gyrase, converting supercoiled plasmid DNA into a singly cleaved linear form in an ATP-dependent fashion. To do so it probably interacts with one of the gyrase subunits. Gyrase inhibition is prevented by antitoxin ParD, and is reversed in vitro by incubation with ParD. In cells that have lost the plasmid filamentation and growth inhibition occur; this is suppressed when ParD is supplied in trans
    423..671     -  CDS            parD: PARD_ECOLX - Experimental evidence at protein level: Swiss-Prot protein existence level 1. Antitoxin component of a type II toxin-antitoxin (TA) system involved in plasmid partition. Inhibits the anti-DNA gyrase activity of toxin ParE; reverses and restores gyrase catalytic activity in vitro. The parDE operon alone is capable of stabilizing an RK2-derived minireplicon under defined growth conditions in several different Gram- negative bacteria. It does so by the post-segregational killing (PSK) of plasmid-free cells, also referred to as a plasmid addiction system. Binds its own promoter, autor
    800..1642    +  CDS            parB: PARB4_ECOLX - Protein predicted: Swiss-Prot protein existence level 4. Involved in plasmid partition. From Escherichia coli.
   1606..2262    +  CDS            parA: PARA4_ECOLX - Protein inferred from homology: Swiss-Prot protein existence level 3. Involved in plasmid partition. From Escherichia coli.
   2422..2508    -  terminator     rrnB T1 terminator: Escherichia coli rrnB; transcription terminator T1 from the E. coli rrnB gene
   2541..2583    +  CDS            lacI (fragment): lac repressor; lacI; The lac repressor binds to the lac operator to inhibit transcription in E. coli. This inhibition can be relieved by adding lactose or isopropyl-β-D-thiogalactopyranoside (IPTG).
   2596..2617    +  protein_bind   CAP binding site: CAP binding activates transcription in the presence of cAMP. E. coli catabolite activator protein
   2632..2662    +  promoter       lac promoter: promoter for the E. coli lac operon
   2670..2686    +  protein_bind   lac operator: The lac repressor binds to the lac operator to inhibit transcription in E. coli. This inhibition can be relieved by adding lactose or isopropyl-β-D-thiogalactopyranoside (IPTG). lac repressor encoded by lacI
   2723..2779    -  misc_feature   MCS: pUC18/19 multiple cloning site
   2776..2933    +  CDS            lacZα (fragment): LacZα fragment of β-galactosidase; lacZ fragment
   2939..3038    -  misc_feature   bom (fragment): basis of mobility region from pBR322
   3134..3228    +  terminator     lambda t0 terminator: transcription terminator from phage lambda
   3237..3265    +  promoter       Pc promoter: intI1 (promoter lies within the coding sequence); class 1 integron promoter
   3454..3987    +  CDS            GmR: gentamycin acetyltransferase; aacC1; confers resistance to gentamycin
   4181..4289    +  oriT           oriT: incP origin of transfer
   4350..5498    -  CDS            trfA: trans-acting replication protein that binds to and activates oriV
   5550..5831    -  CDS            tnpA (fragment): TN5P_ECOLX - Also known as tnp. Experimental evidence at protein level: Swiss-Prot protein existence level 1. Mediates transposition of transposon Tn5 by a 'cut and paste' mechanism. First, the monomeric transposase binds the 19 bp inverted DNA repeats flanking the transposon. Then, dimerization of the DNA- bound transposase creates a synaptic DNA complex. After nicking of the first DNA strand, excision of the transposon proceeds through a series of intermediates. The transposase then mediates the insertion of the transposon at a new site by strand transfer. The activity of the wild- type tran
   5891..6422    -  rep_origin     oriV: incP origin of replication
   6478..6513    -  rep_origin     CloDF13 ori (fragment): Plasmids containing the CloDF13 (CDF) origin of replication can be propagated in E. coli cells that contain additional plasmids with compatible origins.
>Addgene plasmid #231319 | pNDGG050 | addgene full sequence | sequence record 466017 | Addgene NGS Result
TTACTGCATGAGCTTGTGGAAGTGTGCTGAGCATAAATGATTCTCCTAGCTGTTCTTTGGGTAAGTACGC
CATCAGGACGTTGTGAGTGGCGCGATTTTTAGCGGCTGAAATCAGCCCTTGAGCCTGTCGGCAAGTCGCG
TCATGAGGTCCATGCGCTCATGCAGGATCGCCACGACCAACGCGGGTTCGCCCGCACGCGGCAGGCAAAA
AACGTAGTGGTGTTCGCAGCGGGCCATCCGCAGCGCGGGAAAGAGTTCGCTCATGTCCTTAAACGGGCCT
TCGCCGGCGGCAAGCCTGGCTATGCCCTGTTCCAGCTTAGCGATATAGCGGCGCACCTGCGCCGCGCCCC
ACTCCCGGCGCGTGTAGCGGATGATGCCGCGTAGATCGGCTTCGGCCTCAGCCGTGAGGATGTAGGCCGT
CAAGCGCGATCCCCGCTGAGTTCTTCATCAAGAATTTCGCCGACGCTCTTGGTGGACACCTTGCCGGCAA
GCCCATCGTTGATGCGGTTCCCCAGCATGGTTTTCAGTTCCTGCCATGCCTGATCGGCATCAGCGTCACC
GGGGAACAGACGTTCGAGGGCGTATTGCTTAATGGTCTTGCCCTGCAAGGCGGCCAGGGCTTTCAGGCTC
TGGTGCTGCTGGTCCGTCATGTCGATTGTCAGGCGGCTCATTGGATAACCTCCATAAAATACACGTAACC
ACATTAGCACATATGTGGGCGTGAGGCTACAGCGCGAGGCGCATTAAGGTCGGGAAAATGCGCTAGGCGC
ATTTAAATTGCGTATTGCTGTAATGCGCCATGCCGGCTAGACTAGGCCCAAATGGGTATACCCAATTTGA
CCAAGGGGGACGCGATGAGGGCGGCCAAGCACTACCGACAACTTCTATCCATCGACTTCAACATCGAGGC
GCTGGCCTTCGTGCCTGGACCCGACGGCACACGCGGCCGGCGCATCCACGTCCTGGGGCGCGAGGTCCGC
GACCGGCCCGGCCTGGTCGAGTACCTTTCGCCGGCGTTCGGCTCGCGGGTGGCGCTGGACGGCTACTGCA
AGGCCAATTTCGATGCAGTGCTGCACCTGGCGTACCCCGATCATCAGCAATGGGGCCACGCATGAAGCGC
CGAAGCTACGCCATGCTGCGCGCCGCTGCCGCGCTGGCCGTCCTGGTCGTTGCCTCGCCGGCATGGGCCG
AGCTGCGCGGCGAGGTCGTGCGCATCATCGACGGCGACACCATCGACGTGCTGGTAGACAAGCAGCCGGT
GCGCGTGCGCCTGGTGGACATTGACGCGCCGGAAAAGCGGCAAGCCTTCGGCGAACGTGCGCGCCAGGCG
CTGGCCGGCATGGTGTTCCGCCGGCACGTCCTGGTCGACGAGAAGGACACCGACCGTTACGGCCGCACGC
TGGGCACCGTCTGGGTCAACATGGAGCTGGCCAGCCGGCCGCCGCAGCCGCGCAACGTCAACGCCGCGAT
GGTTCACCAGGGCATGGCGTGGGCCTATCGCTTCCACGGCCGCGCGGCCGACCCTGAAATGCTGCGGCTC
GAACAGGAGGCGCGAGGCAAGCGCGTCGGCCTCTGGTCCGATCCGCACGCCGTCGAGCCGTGGAAATGGC
GACGCGAGAGCAACAACCGGAGGGACGAAGGTTGAAGGTCGCCCGCATCTACCTGCGCGCCAGTACGGAC
GAGCAGAATCTTGAACGCCAGGAGAGCCTTGTAGCGGCCACGCGGGCCGCCGGGTACTACGTCGCCGGCA
TCTACCGCGAGAAGGCGTCCGGCGCACGCGCCGACCGGCCCGAGCTGCTGCGCATGATCGCGGACCTGCA
ACCTGGTGAAGTCGTCGTTGCGGAGAAGATCGACCGCATCAGCCGCTTGCCGTTGGCCGAGGCCGAGCGC
CTGGTTGCGTCGATCCGGGCCAAAGGGGCCAAGCTGGCCGTGCCTGGCGTGGTGGACCTGTCGGAGCTGG
CCGCCGAGGCGAACGGAGTGGCGAAAATCGTTCTGGAATCCGTCCAGGACATGCTTTTGAAGCTCGCCTT
GCAGATGGCCCGCGACGACTACGAGGATCGGCGCGAGCGTCAACGTCAGGGTGTCCAGTTGGCGAAGGCC
GCCGGCCGCTACACCGGCCGCAAACGTGACGCCGGCATGCACGACCGCATCATCACGCTTCGCTCCGGCG
GATCGAGCATTGCCAAGACGGCCAAGCTGGTCGGATGCAGCCCGAGCCAGGTCAAACGAGTGTGGGCGGC
CTGGAACGCGCAGCAGCAAAAATAAAGCCGGGCAGTGCCCGGCTTTTCTCACCTTTTCGCGTCCCGCAGG
GCCGCTGCGAGCGCCCTACCTAGATCCTCGCTTTCCCCCTCGGTGTAGTCCGGCCAGGGCACGAAGGGCG
CGGATGCGAACCTGTTGAGCAGGTCAGATCTAGGGCGGCGGATTTGTCCTACTCAGGAGAGCGTTCACCG
ACAAACAACAGATAAAACGAAAGGCCCAGTCTTTCGACTGAGCCTTTCGTTTTATTTGATGCCTGCCGAA
TTCGGATCCGGAGTGAGACCGCAGCTGGCACGACAGGTTTGCCGACTGGAAAGCGGGCAGTGAGCGCAAC
GCAATTAATGTGAGTTAGCTCACTCATTAGGCACCCCAGGCTTTACACTTTATGCTTCCGGCTCGTATGT
TGTGTGGAATTGTGAGCGGATAACAATTTCACACAGGAAACAGCTATGACCATGATTACGCCAAGCTTGC
ATGCCTGCAGGTCGACTCTAGAGGATCCCCGGGTACCGAGCTCGAATTCACTGGCCGTCGTTTTACAACG
TCGTGACTGGGAAAACCCTGGCGTTACCCAACTTAATCGCCTTGCAGCACATCCCCCTTTCGCCAGCTGG
CGTAATAGCGAAGAGGCCCGCACCGATCGCCCTTCCCAACAGTTGCGCAGCCTGAATGGCGAATGGCGCC
TGATGCGGTATTTTCTCCTTACGCATCTGTGCGGTATTTCACACCGCATATGGTGCACTCTCAGTACAAT
CTGCTCTGATGCCGCATAGTTAAGCCAGCCCCGACACCCGCCAACACCCGCTGACGCGCCCTGACGGGCT
TGTCTGCTCCCGGCATCCGCTTACAGACAAGCTGTGACGGTCTCACGCTCTTGGACTCCTGTTGATAGAT
CCAGTAATGACCTCAGAACTCCATCTGGATTTGTTCAGAACGCTCGGTTGCCGCCGGGCGTTTTTTATTG
GTGAGAATCCAGGCAATTGACATAAGCCTGTTCGGTTCGTAAACTGTAATGCAAGTAGCGTATGCGCTCA
CGCAACTGGTCCAGAACCTTGACCGAACGCAGCGGTGGTAACGGCGCAGTGGCGGTTTTCATGGCTTGTT
ATGACTGTTTTTTTGTACAGCCTATGCCTCGGGCATCCAAGCAGCAAGCGCGTTACGCCGTGGGTCGATG
TTTGATGTTATGGAGCAGCAACGATGTTACGCAGCAGCAACGATGTTACGCAGCAGGGCAGTCGCCCTAA
AACAAAGTTAGGTGGCTCAAGTATGGGCATCATTCGCACATGTAGGCTCGGCCCTGACCAAGTCAAATCC
ATGCGGGCTGCTCTTGATCTTTTCGGTCGTGAGTTCGGCGACGTAGCCACCTACTCCCAACATCAGCCGG
ACTCCGATTACCTCGGGAACTTGCTCCGTAGTAAGACATTCATCGCGCTTGCTGCCTTCGACCAAGAAGC
GGTTGTTGGCGCTCTCGCGGCTTACGTTCTGCCCAAGTTTGAGCAGCCGCGTAGTGAGATCTATATCTAT
GATCTCGCAGTCTCCGGAGAGCACCGGAGGCAGGGCATTGCCACCGCGCTCATCAATCTCCTCAAGCATG
AGGCCAACGCGCTTGGTGCTTATGTGATCTACGTGCAAGCAGATTACGGTGACGATCCCGCAGTGGCTCT
CTATACAAAGTTGGGCATACGGGAAGAAGTGATGCACTTTGATATCGACCCAAGTACCGCCACCTAACAA
TTCGTTCAAGCCGAGATCGGCTTCCCGGCCGCGGAGTTGTTCGGTAAATTGACTACTTTTCCGCTGCATA
ACCCTGCTTCGGGGTCATTATAGCGATTTTTTCGGTATATCCATCCTTTTTCGCACGATATACAGGATTT
TGCCAAAGGGTTCGTGTAGACTTTCCTTGGTGTATCCAACGGCGTCAGCCGGGCAGGATAGGTGAAGTAG
GCCCACCCGCGAGCGGGTGTTCCTTCTTCACTGTCCCTTATTCGCACCTGGCGGTGCTCAACGGGAATCC
TGCTCTGCGAGGCTGGCCGTAGGCCGGCCGCGATGCAGGTGGCTGCTGAACCCCCAGCCGGAACTGACCC
CACAAGGCCCTAGCGTTTGCAATGCACCAGGTCATCATTGACCCAGGCGTGTTCCACCAGGCCGCTGCCT
CGCAACTCTTCGCAGGCTTCGCCGACCTGCTCGCGCCACTTCTTCACGCGGGTGGAATCCGATCCGCACA
TGAGGCGGAAGGTTTCCAGCTTGAGCGGGTACGGCTCCCGGTGCGAGCTGAAATAGTCGAACATCCGTCG
GGCCGTCGGCGACAGCTTGCGGTACTTCTCCCATATGAATTTCGTGTAGTGGTCGCCAGCAAACAGCACG
ACGATTTCCTCGTCGATCAGGACCTGGCAACGGGACGTTTTCTTGCCACGGTCCAGGACGCGGAAGCGGT
GCAGCAGCGACACCGATTCCAGGTGCCCAACGCGGTCGGACGTGAAGCCCATCGCCGTCGCCTGTAGGCG
CGACAGGCATTCCTCGGCCTTCGTGTAATACCGGCCATTGATCGACCAGCCCAGGTCCTGGCAAAGCTCG
TAGAACGTGAAGGTGATCGGCTCGCCGATAGGGGTGCGCTTCGCGTACTCCAACACCTGCTGCCACACCA
GTTCGTCATCGTCGGCCCGCAGCTCGACGCCGGTGTAGGTGATCTTCACGTCCTTGTTGACGTGGAAAAT
GACCTTGTTTTGCAGCGCCTCGCGCGGGATTTTCTTGTTGCGCGTGGTGAACAGGGCAGAGCGGGCCGTG
TCGTTTGGCATCGCTCGCATCGTGTCCGGCCACGGCGCAATATCGAACAAGGAAAGCTGCATTTCCTTGA
TCTGCTGCTTCGTGTGTTTCAGCAACGCGGCCTGCTTGGCTTCGCTGACCTGTTTTGCCAGGTCCTCGCC
GGCGGTTTTTCGCTTCTTGGTCGTCATAGTTCCTCGCGTGTCGATGGTCATCGACTTCGCCAAACCTGCC
GCCTCCTGTTCGAGCCGACGCGAACGCTCCACGGCGGCCGATGGCGCGGGCAGGGCAGGGGGAGCCAGTT
GCACGCTGTCGCGCTCGATCTTGGCCGTAGCTTGCTGGACTATCGAGCCGACGGACTGGAAGGTTTCGCG
GGGCGCACGCATGACGGTGCGGCTTGCGATGGTTTCGGCATCCTCGGCGGAAAACCCCGCGTCGATCAGT
TCTTGCCTGTATGCCTTCCGGTCAAACGTCCGATTCATTCACCCTCCTTGCGGGATTGCCCCGGAATTAA
TTCCCCGGATCGATCCGTCGATCTTGATCCCCTGCGCCATCAGATCCTTGGCGGCAAGAAAGCCATCCAG
TTTACTTTGCAGGGCTTCCCAACCTTACCAGAGGGCGCCCCAGCTGGCAATTCCGGTTCGCTTGCTGTCC
ATAAAACCGCCCAGTCTAGCTATCGCCATGTAAGCCCACTGCAAGCTACCTGCTTTCTCTTTGCGCTTGC
GTTTTCCCTTGTCCAGATAGCCCAGTAGCTGACATTCATCCGGGGTCAGCACCGTTTCTGCGGACTGGCT
TTCTACGTGGCTGCCATTTTTGGGGTGAGGCCGTTCGCGGCCGAGGGGCGCAGCCCCTGGGGGGATGGGA
GGCCCGCGTTAGCGGGCCGGGAGGGTTCGAGAAGGGGGGGCACCCCCCTTCGGCGTGCGCGGTCACGCGC
ACAGGGCGCAGCCCTGGTTAAAAACAAGGTTTATAAATATTGGTTTAAAAGCAGGTTAAAAGACAGGTTA
GCGGTGGCCGAAAAACGGGCGGAAACCCTTGCAAATGCTGGATTTTCTGCCTGTGGACAGCCCCTCAAAT
GTCAATAGGTGCGCCCCTCATCTGTCAGCACTCTGCCCCTCAAGTGTCAAGGATCGCGCCCCTCATCTGT
CAGTAGTCGCGCCCCTCAAGTGTCAATACCGCAGGGCACTTATCCCCAGGCTTGTCCACATCATCTGTGG
GAAACTCGCGTAAAATCAGGCGTTTTCGCCGATTTGCGAGGCTGGCCAGCTCCACGTCGCCGGCCGAAAT
CGAGCCTGCCCCTCATCTGTCAACGCCGCGCCGGGTGAGTCGGCCCCTCAAGTGTCAACGTCCGCCCCTC
ATCTGTCAGTGAGGGCCAAGTTTTCCGCGAGGTATCCACAACGCCGGCGGCCCTACATGGCTCTGCTGTA
GTGAGTGGGTTGCGCTCCGGCAGCGGTCCTGATCCCCCGCAGAAAAAAAGGATCTCAAGAAGATCCTTTG
ATCTTTTCTACA
